>Addgene plasmid #65800 | pcDNA3.1-V5-hTEV | depositor partial sequence | sequence record 111894 | V5-hTEV
ATGGGCAAACCTATTCCTAATCCACTGCTCGGACTCGACAGCACAGGCGAGAGCCTCTTCAAGGGACCCA
GGGACTACAACCCCATTAGCAGCACCATCTGCCACCTCACCAATGAGTCCGACGGCCATACCACCAGCCT
GTATGGAATCGGCTTTGGACCTTTCATCATCACCAACAAGCATCTGTTTCGGCGGAACAACGGCACCCTG
CTGGTGCAGAGCCTGCATGGCGTGTTCAAGGTCAAGAACACAACTACCCTCCAGCAGCACCTGATCGATG
GAAGAGACATGATCATCATCCGGATGCCAAAAGACTTTCCACCTTTTCCCCAAAAACTCAAATTCCGGGA
GCCTCAGAGAGAAGAGCGGATCTGTCTGGTGACCACAAATTTCCAGACAAAAAGCATGAGCAGCATGGTG
TCCGATACAAGCTGCACATTCCCATCCAGCGATGGCATCTTCTGGAAACATTGGATTCAGACAAAAGATG
GCCAGTGCGGAAGCCCACTCGTCTCCACTAGAGACGGGTTCATCGTGGGGATTCACAGCGCTAGCAATTT
TACAAATACCAATAATTACTTTACATCCGTCCCAAAGAACTTCATGGAGCTGCTGACAAACCAGGAAGCA
CAGCAGTGGGTGAGCGGCTGGAGGCTGAACGCCGATTCCGTCCTGTGGGGCGGCCACAAGGTCTTCATGG
TGAAGCCCGAAGAGCCTTTCCAGCCAGTGAAGGAGGCCACTCAACTGATGAACTAA
