>Addgene plasmid #65800 | pcDNA3.1-V5-hTEV | addgene partial sequence | sequence record 115289 | CMV-F 5'-CGCAAATGGGCGGTAGGCGTG-3'
CTATATAAGCAGAGCTCTCTGGCTAACTAGAGAACCCACTGCTTACTGGCTTATCGAAATTAATACGACT
CACTATAGGGAGACCCAAGCTGGCTAGTTAAGCTTGGTACCGAGCTCGGATCCACTAGTCCAGTGTGGTG
GAATTGCCCTTACCATGGGCAAACCTATTCCTAATCCACTGCTCGGACTCGACAGCACAGGCGAGAGCCT
CTTCAAGGGACCCAGGGACTACAACCCCATTAGCAGCACCATCTGCCACCTCACCAATGAGTCCGACGGC
CATACCACCAGCCTGTATGGAATCGGCTTTGGACCTTTCATCATCACCAACAAGCATCTGTTTCGGCGGA
ACAACGGCACCCTGCTGGTGCAGAGCCTGCATGGCGTGTTCAAGGTCAAGAACACAACTACCCTCCAGCA
GCACCTGATCGATGGAAGAGACATGATCATCATCCGGATGCCAAAAGACTTTCCACCTTTTCCCCAAAAA
CTCAAATTCCGGGAGCCTCAGAGAGAAGAGCGGATCTGTCTGGTGACCACAAATTTCCAGACAAAAAGCA
TGAGCAGCATGGTGTCCGATACAAGCTGCACATTCCCATCCAGCGATGGCATCTTCTGGAAACATTGGAT
TCAGACAAAAGATGGCCAGTGCGGAAGCCCACTCGTCTCCACTAGAGACGGGTTCATCGTGGGGATTCAC
AGCGCTAGCAATTTTACAAATACCAATAATTACTTTACATCCGTCCCAAAGAACTTCATGGAGCTGCTGA
CAAACCAGGAAGCACAGCAGTGGGTGAGCGGCTGGAGGCTGAACGCCGATTCCGTCCTGTGGGGCGGCCA
CAAGGTCTTCATGGTGAAGCCCGAAGAGCCTTTCCAGCCAGTGAAGGAGGCCACTCAACTGATGAACTAA
AAGGGCAATTCTGCAGATATCCAGCACAGTGGCGGCCGCTCGAGTCTAGAGGGCCCGCGGTTCGAAGGTA
AGCCTATCCCTAACCCTCTCCTCGGTCTCGATTCTACGCGTACCGGTCATCATCACCATCACCATTGAGT
TTAAACCCGCTGATCAGCCTCGACTGTGCCTTCTAGTTGCCAGCCATCTGTTGTTTGCCCCTCCCCCGTG
CCTTCCTTGACCCTGGAAGGTGCCACTCCCACTGTCCTTTCCTAATAAAATGAGGAAATTGCATCGCATT
GTCTGA
