>Addgene plasmid #65800 | pcDNA3.1-V5-hTEV | addgene partial sequence | sequence record 115290 | SV40pro-F2 5'-CCCCATGGCTGACTAATTTTT-3'
GAGGCCGAGGCCGCCTCTGCCTCTGAGCTATTCCAGAAGTAGTGAGGAGGCTTTTTTGGAGGCCTAGGCT
TTTGCAAAAAGCTCCCGGGAGCTTGTATATCCATTTTCGGATCTGATCAAGAGACAGGATGAGGATCGTT
TCGCATGATTGAACAAGATGGATTGCACGCAGGTTCTCCGGCCGCTTGGGTGGAGAGGCTATTCGGCTAT
GACTGGGCACAACAGACAATCGGCTGCTCTGATGCCGCCGTGTTCCGGCTGTCAGCGCAGGGGCGCCCGG
TTCTTTTTGTCAAGACCGACCTGTCCGGTGCCCTGAATGAACTGCAGGACGAGGCAGCGCGGCTATCGTG
GCTGGCCACGACGGGCGTTCCTTGCGCAGCTGTGCTCGACGTTGTCACTGAAGCGGGAAGGGACTGGCTG
CTATTGGGCGAAGTGCCGGGGCAGGATCTCCTGTCATCTCACCTTGCTCCTGCCGAGAAAGTATCCATCA
TGGCTGATGCAATGCGGCGGCTGCATACGCTTGATCCGGCTACCTGCCCATTCGACCACCAAGCGAAACA
TCGCATCGAGCGAGCACGTACTCGGATGGAAGCCGGTCTTGTCGATCAGGATGATCTGGACGAAGAGCAT
CAGGGGCTCGCGCCAGCCGAACTGTTCGCCAGGCTCAAGGCGCGCATGCCCGACGGCGAGGATCTCGTCG
TGACCCATGGCGATGCCTGCTTGCCGAATATCATGGTGGAAAATGGCCGCTTTTCTGGATTCATCGACTG
TGGCCGGCTGGGTGTGGCGGACCGCTATCAGGACATAGCGTTGGCTACCCGTGATATTGCTGAAGAGCTT
GGCGGCGAATGGGCTGACCGCTTCCTCGTGCTTTACGGTATCGCCGCTCCCGATTCGCAGCGCATCGCCT
TCTATCGCCTTCTTGACGAGTTCTTCTGAGCGGGACTCTGGGGTTCGCGAAATGACCGACCAAGCGACGC
CCAACCTGCCATCACGAGATTTCGATTCCACCGCCGCCTTCTATGAAAGGTTGGGCTTCGGAATCGTTTT
CCGGGACGCCGGCTGGATGATCCTCCAGCG
