[The description below was written by a language model from this plasmid's Addgene catalogue record.]
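Description:
pcDNA3.1-V5-hTEV is a mammalian expression plasmid built on the Invitrogen pcDNA3.1 backbone, with a total size of about 6.3 kb, of which roughly 5.5 kb is vector. It is maintained in E. coli as a high-copy plasmid under ampicillin selection. It also carries a neomycin resistance marker, so transfected mammalian cells can be selected with G418, for example to derive stable lines. No feature table accompanies the record, so other backbone elements such as the origins of replication and polyadenylation signals are not individually documented here.

The insert, introduced by TOPO cloning, is a synthetic open reading frame encoding the tobacco etch virus (TEV) protease, with codon usage optimised for expression in mammalian cells. It derives from a custom-synthesised gene. Transcription is driven by the CMV promoter, a strong constitutive promoter in most mammalian cell types. A V5 epitope tag fused to the N terminus of the protease allows the protein to be detected or immunoprecipitated with anti-V5 antibodies.

TEV protease is a highly sequence-specific cysteine protease that cuts at a defined short recognition motif rarely found in endogenous mammalian proteins. Expressing it in cells therefore allows controlled cleavage of engineered target proteins that carry an introduced TEV site. The associated study concerns inducible dimerisation and inducible cleavage in caspase-8 activation. This suggests the plasmid was used to supply the protease for triggered cleavage of modified substrates, although the record does not give the exact experimental design.
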