Addgene plasmid #65800: pcDNA3.1-V5-hTEV
Purpose: expresses human codon-optimised TEV protease
Depositing lab: Douglas Green. Depositing organization: St. Jude Children's Research Hospital. Publication: Inducible dimerization and inducible cleavage reveal a requirement for both processes in caspase-8 activation. Oberst A, Pop C, Tremblay AG, Blais V, Denault JB, Salvesen GS, Green DR. J Biol Chem. 2010 May 28;285(22):16632-42. doi: 10.1074/jbc.M109.095083. Epub 2010 Mar 22. PubMed 20308068.
Backbone
  Vector backbone: pcDNA3.1
  Backbone manufacturer: Invitrogen
  Backbone size w/o insert (bp): 5523
  Total vector size (bp): 6280
  Vector type: Mammalian Expression
  Selectable markers: Neomycin (select with G418)
Growth in bacteria
  Bacterial resistance: Ampicillin, 100 μg/mL
  Growth temperature: 37°C
  Growth strain: DH5alpha
  Copy number: High Copy
Gene/Insert
  Gene/Insert name: V5-human TEV
  Species: Synthetic
  Mutation: codon-optimised to express in mammalian cells
  Promoter: CMV
  Tag / fusion protein: V5 (N terminal on insert)
  Cloning method: TOPO Cloning
  Sequencing primers: 5′ taatacgactcactataggg; 3′ tagaaggcacagtcgagg
Resource information
  A portion of this plasmid was derived from a plasmid made by: custom synthesized by BioNexus
Terms and licenses: Academic/Nonprofit Terms; Industry Terms: Not Available to Industry
How to cite: pcDNA3.1-V5-hTEV was a gift from Douglas Green (Addgene plasmid # 65800 ; http://n2t.net/addgene:65800 ; RRID:Addgene_65800)
